>Addgene plasmid #145086 | pJT121_GalL_nCDA1-VQRBE3 | addgene full sequence | sequence record 305894 | Addgene NGS Result
TTGAGATCCTTTTTTTCTGCGCGTAATCTGCTGCTTGCAAACAAAAAAACCACCGCTACCAGCGGTGGTT
TGTTTGCCGGATCAAGAGCTACCAACTCTTTTTCCGAAGGTAACTGGCTTCAGCAGAGCGCAGATACCAA
ATACTGTTCTTCTAGTGTAGCCGTAGTTAGGCCACCACTTCAAGAACTCTGTAGCACCGCCTACATACCT
CGCTCTGCTAATCCTGTTACCAGTGGCTGCTGCCAGTGGCGATAAGTCGTGTCTTACCGGGTTGGACTCA
AGACGATAGTTACCGGATAAGGCGCAGCGGTCGGGCTGAACGGGGGGTTCGTGCACACAGCCCAGCTTGG
AGCGAACGACCTACACCGAACTGAGATACCTACAGCGTGAGCTATGAGAAAGCGCCACGCTTCCCGAAGG
GAGAAAGGCGGACAGGTATCCGGTAAGCGGCAGGGTCGGAACAGGAGAGCGCACGAGGGAGCTTCCAGGG
GGAAACGCCTGGTATCTTTATAGTCCTGTCGGGTTTCGCCACCTCTGACTTGAGCGTCGATTTTTGTGAT
GCTCGTCAGGGGGGCGGAGCCTATGGAAAAACGCCAGCAACGCGGCCTTTTTACGGTTCCTGGCCTTTTG
CTGGCCTTTTGCTCACATGTTCTTTCCTGCGTTATCCCCTGATTCTGTGGATAACCGTATTACCGCCTTT
GAGTGAGCTGATACCGCTCGCCGCAGCCGAACGACCGAGCGCAGCGAGTCAGTGAGCGAGGAAGCGGAAG
AGCGCCCAATACGCAAACCGCCTCTCCCCGCGCGTTGGCCGATTCATTAATGCAGCTGGCACGACAGGTT
TCCCGACTGGAAAGCGGGCAGTGAGCGCAACGCAATTAATGTGAGTTAGCTCACTCATTAGGCACCCCAG
GCTTTACACTTTATGCTTCCGGCTCGTATGTTGTGTGGAATTGTGAGCGGATAACAATTTCACACAGGAA
ACAGCTATGACCATGATTACGCCAAGCGCGCAATTAACCCTCACTAAAGGGAACAAAAGCTGGAGCTCGT
GACAGCCCTCCGAAGGAAGACTCTCCTCCGTGCGTCCTCGTCTTCACCGGTCGCGTTCCTGAAACGCAGA
TGTGCCTCGCGCCGCACTGCTCCGAACAATAAAGATTCTACAATACTAGCTTTTATGGTTATGAAGAGGA
AAAATTGGCAGTAACCTGGCCCCACAAACCTTCAAATGAACGAATCAAATTAACAACCATAGGATGATAA
TGCGATTAGTTTTTTAGCCTTATTTCTGGGGTAATTAATCAGCGAAGCGATGATTTTTGATCTATTAACG
GATATATAAATGCAAAAACTGCATAACCACTTTAACTAATACTTTCAACATTTTCGGTTTGTATTACTTC
TTATTCAAATGTAATAAAAGTATCAACAAAAAATTGTTAATATACCTCTATACTTTAACGTCAAGGAGAA
AAAACCCCGGATTCTAGAACTAGTGGATCCCCCGGGAAAAAAATGACCGACGCTGAGTACGTGAGAATCC
ATGAGAAGTTGGACATCTACACGTTTAAGAAACAGTTTTTCAACAACAAAAAATCCGTGTCGCATAGATG
CTACGTTCTCTTTGAATTAAAACGACGGGGTGAACGTAGAGCGTGTTTTTGGGGCTATGCTGTGAATAAA
CCACAGAGCGGGACAGAACGTGGCATTCACGCCGAAATCTTTAGCATTAGAAAAGTCGAAGAATACCTGC
GCGACAACCCCGGACAATTCACGATAAATTGGTACTCATCCTGGAGTCCTTGTGCAGATTGCGCTGAAAA
GATCTTAGAATGGTATAACCAGGAGCTGCGGGGGAACGGCCACACTTTGAAAATCTGGGCTTGCAAACTC
TATTACGAGAAAAATGCGAGGAATCAAATTGGGCTGTGGAACCTCAGAGATAACGGGGTTGGGTTGAATG
TAATGGTAAGTGAACACTACCAATGTTGCAGGAAAATATTCATCCAATCGTCGCACAATCAATTGAATGA
GAATAGATGGCTTGAGAAGACTTTGAAGCGAGCTGAAAAACGACGGAGCGAGTTGTCCATTATGATTCAG
GTAAAAATACTCCACACCACTAAGAGTCCTGCTGTTTCTGGTTCTGAAACTCCAGGTACTTCTGAATCTG
CTACTCCAGAATCTATGGACAAGAAGTACTCCATTGGGCTCGCTATCGGCACAAACAGCGTCGGTTGGGC
CGTCATTACGGACGAGTACAAGGTGCCGAGCAAAAAATTCAAAGTTCTGGGCAATACCGATCGCCACAGC
ATAAAGAAGAACCTCATTGGCGCCCTCCTGTTCGACTCCGGGGAGACGGCCGAAGCCACGCGGCTCAAAA
GAACAGCACGGCGCAGATATACCCGCAGAAAGAATCGGATCTGCTACCTGCAGGAGATCTTTAGTAATGA
GATGGCTAAGGTGGATGACTCTTTCTTCCATAGGCTGGAGGAGTCCTTTTTGGTGGAGGAGGATAAAAAG
CACGAGCGCCACCCAATCTTTGGCAATATCGTGGACGAGGTGGCGTACCATGAAAAGTACCCAACCATAT
ATCATCTGAGGAAGAAGCTTGTAGACAGTACTGATAAGGCTGACTTGCGGTTGATCTATCTCGCGCTGGC
GCATATGATCAAATTTCGGGGACACTTCCTCATCGAGGGGGACCTGAACCCAGACAACAGCGATGTCGAC
AAACTCTTTATCCAACTGGTTCAGACTTACAATCAGCTTTTCGAAGAGAACCCGATCAACGCATCCGGAG
TTGACGCCAAAGCAATCCTGAGCGCTAGGCTGTCCAAATCCCGGCGGCTCGAAAACCTCATCGCACAGCT
CCCTGGGGAGAAGAAGAACGGCCTGTTTGGTAATCTTATCGCCCTGTCACTCGGGCTGACCCCCAACTTT
AAATCTAACTTCGACCTGGCCGAAGATGCCAAGCTTCAACTGAGCAAAGACACCTACGATGATGATCTCG
ACAATCTGCTGGCCCAGATCGGCGACCAGTACGCAGACCTTTTTTTGGCGGCAAAGAACCTGTCAGACGC
CATTCTGCTGAGTGATATTCTGCGAGTGAACACGGAGATCACCAAAGCTCCGCTGAGCGCTAGTATGATC
AAGCGCTATGATGAGCACCACCAAGACTTGACTTTGCTGAAGGCCCTTGTCAGACAGCAACTGCCTGAGA
AGTACAAGGAAATTTTCTTCGATCAGTCTAAAAATGGCTACGCCGGATACATTGACGGCGGAGCAAGCCA
GGAGGAATTTTACAAATTTATTAAGCCCATCTTGGAAAAAATGGACGGCACCGAGGAGCTGCTGGTAAAG
CTTAACAGAGAAGATCTGTTGCGCAAACAGCGCACTTTCGACAATGGAAGCATCCCCCACCAGATTCACC
TGGGCGAACTGCACGCTATCCTCAGGCGGCAAGAGGATTTCTACCCCTTTTTGAAAGATAACAGGGAAAA
GATTGAGAAAATCCTCACATTTCGGATACCCTACTATGTAGGCCCCCTCGCCCGGGGAAATTCCAGATTC
GCGTGGATGACTCGCAAATCAGAAGAGACCATCACTCCCTGGAACTTCGAGGAAGTCGTGGATAAGGGGG
CCTCTGCCCAGTCCTTCATCGAAAGGATGACTAACTTTGATAAAAATCTGCCTAACGAAAAGGTGCTTCC
TAAACACTCTCTGCTGTACGAGTACTTCACAGTTTATAACGAGCTCACCAAGGTCAAATACGTCACAGAA
GGGATGAGAAAGCCAGCATTCCTGTCTGGAGAGCAGAAGAAAGCTATCGTGGACCTCCTCTTCAAGACGA
ACCGGAAAGTTACCGTGAAACAGCTCAAAGAAGACTATTTCAAAAAGATTGAATGTTTCGACTCTGTTGA
AATCAGCGGAGTGGAGGATCGCTTCAACGCATCCCTGGGAACGTATCACGATCTCCTGAAAATCATTAAA
GACAAGGACTTCCTGGACAATGAGGAGAACGAGGACATTCTTGAGGACATTGTCCTCACCCTTACGTTGT
TTGAAGATAGGGAGATGATTGAAGAACGCTTGAAAACTTACGCTCATCTCTTCGACGACAAAGTCATGAA
ACAGCTCAAGAGGCGCCGATATACAGGATGGGGGCGGCTGTCAAGAAAACTGATCAATGGGATCCGAGAC
AAGCAGAGTGGAAAGACAATCCTGGATTTTCTTAAGTCCGATGGATTTGCCAACCGGAACTTCATGCAGT
TGATCCATGATGACTCTCTCACCTTTAAGGAGGACATCCAGAAAGCACAAGTTTCTGGCCAGGGGGACAG
TCTTCACGAGCACATCGCTAATCTTGCAGGTAGCCCAGCTATCAAAAAGGGAATACTGCAGACCGTTAAG
GTCGTGGATGAACTCGTCAAAGTAATGGGAAGGCATAAGCCCGAGAATATCGTTATCGAGATGGCCCGAG
AGAACCAAACTACCCAGAAGGGACAGAAGAACAGTAGGGAAAGGATGAAGAGGATTGAAGAGGGTATAAA
AGAACTGGGGTCCCAAATCCTTAAGGAACACCCAGTTGAAAACACCCAGCTTCAGAATGAGAAGCTCTAC
CTGTACTACCTGCAGAACGGCAGGGACATGTACGTGGATCAGGAACTGGACATCAATCGGCTCTCCGACT
ACGACGTGGATCATATCGTGCCCCAGTCTTTTCTCAAAGATGATTCTATTGATAATAAAGTGTTGACAAG
ATCCGATAAAAATAGAGGGAAGAGTGATAACGTCCCCTCAGAAGAAGTTGTCAAGAAAATGAAAAATTAT
TGGCGGCAGCTGCTGAACGCCAAACTGATCACACAACGGAAGTTCGATAATCTGACTAAGGCTGAACGAG
GTGGCCTGTCTGAGTTGGATAAAGCCGGCTTCATCAAAAGGCAGCTTGTTGAGACACGCCAGATCACCAA
GCACGTGGCCCAAATTCTCGATTCACGCATGAACACCAAGTACGATGAAAATGACAAACTGATTCGAGAG
GTGAAAGTTATTACTCTGAAGTCTAAGCTGGTCTCAGATTTCAGAAAGGACTTTCAGTTTTATAAGGTGA
GAGAGATCAACAATTACCACCATGCGCATGATGCCTACCTGAATGCAGTGGTAGGCACTGCACTTATCAA
AAAATATCCCAAGCTTGAATCTGAATTTGTTTACGGAGACTATAAAGTGTACGATGTTAGGAAAATGATC
GCAAAGTCTGAGCAGGAAATAGGCAAGGCCACCGCTAAGTACTTCTTTTACAGCAATATTATGAATTTTT
TCAAGACCGAGATTACACTGGCCAATGGAGAGATTCGGAAGCGACCACTTATCGAAACAAACGGAGAAAC
AGGAGAAATCGTGTGGGACAAGGGTAGGGATTTCGCGACAGTCCGGAAGGTCCTGTCCATGCCGCAGGTG
AACATCGTTAAAAAGACCGAAGTACAGACCGGAGGCTTCTCCAAGGAAAGTATCCTCCCGAAAAGGAACA
GCGACAAGCTGATCGCACGCAAAAAAGATTGGGACCCCAAGAAATACGGCGGATTCGTTTCTCCTACAGT
CGCTTACAGTGTACTGGTTGTGGCCAAAGTGGAGAAAGGGAAGTCTAAAAAACTCAAAAGCGTCAAGGAA
CTGCTGGGCATCACAATCATGGAGCGATCAAGCTTCGAAAAAAACCCCATCGACTTTCTCGAGGCGAAAG
GATATAAAGAGGTCAAAAAAGACCTCATCATTAAGCTTCCCAAGTACTCTCTCTTTGAGCTTGAAAACGG
CCGGAAACGAATGCTCGCTAGTGCGGGCGAGCTGCAGAAAGGTAACGAGCTGGCACTGCCCTCTAAATAC
GTTAATTTCTTGTATCTGGCCAGCCACTATGAAAAGCTCAAAGGGTCTCCCGAAGATAATGAGCAGAAGC
AGCTGTTCGTGGAACAACACAAACACTACCTTGATGAGATCATCGAGCAAATAAGCGAATTCTCCAAAAG
AGTGATCCTCGCCGACGCTAACCTCGATAAGGTGCTTTCTGCTTACAATAAGCACAGGGATAAGCCCATC
AGGGAGCAGGCAGAAAACATTATCCACTTGTTTACTCTGACCAACTTGGGCGCGCCTGCAGCCTTCAAGT
ACTTCGACACCACCATAGACAGAAAGCAATACAGATCTACAAAGGAGGTCCTGGACGCCACACTGATTCA
TCAGTCAATTACGGGGCTCTATGAAACAAGAATCGACCTCTCTCAGCTCGGTGGAGACTCTGGTGGTTCA
ACTAATTTATCTGATATTATTGAAAAAGAAACAGGTAAACAATTAGTTATTCAAGAATCAATTTTAATGT
TGCCAGAAGAAGTTGAAGAAGTTATTGGTAATAAACCAGAATCTGATATTTTAGTTCATACTGCTTATGA
TGAATCTACTGATGAAAATGTTATGTTATTGACTTCAGATGCTCCAGAATATAAACCATGGGCTTTAGTT
ATTCAAGATTCTAATGGTGAAAATAAAATTAAAATGTTGTCTGGTGGTTCACCCAAGAAGAAGAGGAAGG
TGTGATCTCTTCTCGAGTCATGTAATTAGTTATGTCACGCTTACATTCACGCCCTCCCCCCACATCCGCT
CTAACCGAAAAGGAAGGAGTTAGACAACCTGAAGTCTAGGTCCCTATTTATTTTTTTATAGTTATGTTAG
TATTAAGAACGTTATTTATATTTCAAATTTTTCTTTTTTTTCTGTACAGACGCGTGTACGCATGTAACAT
TATACTGAAAACCTTGCTTGAGAAGGTTTTGGGACGCTCGAAGGCTTTAATTTGCGGCCGGTACCCAATT
CGCCCTATAGTGAGTCGTATTACGCGCGCTCACTGGCCGTCGTTTTACAACGTCGTGACTGGGAAAACCC
TGGCGTTACCCAACTTAATCGCCTTGCAGCACATCCCCCTTTCGCCAGCTGGCGTAATAGCGAAGAGGCC
CGCACCGATCGCCCTTCCCAACAGTTGCGCAGCCTGAATGGCGAATGG
[124 nt withheld, positions 7049-7172]
C
[91 nt withheld, positions 7174-7264]
A
[49 nt withheld, positions 7266-7314]
CCTTTGACGTTGGAGTCCACGTTCTTT
[37 nt withheld, positions 7342-7378]
ACCCTATCTCGGTCTATTCTTTTGATTTATAAGGGATTTTGCCGATTTCGGCCTATTGGTTAAAAAATGA
GCTGATTTAACAAAAATTTAACGCGAATTTTAACAAAATATTAACGCTTACAATTTCCTGATGCGGTATT
TTCTCCTTACGCATCTGTGCGGTATTTCACACCGCATATCGACCGGTCGAGGAGAACTTCTAGTATATCT
ACATACCTAATATTATTGCCTTATTAAAAATGGAATCCCAACAATTACATCAAAATCCACATTCTCTTCA
AAATCAATTGTCCTGTACTTCCTTGTTCATGTGTGTTCAAAAACGTTATATTTATAGGATAATTATACTC
TATTTCTCAACAAGTAATTGGTTGTTTGGCCGAGCGGTCTAAGGCGCCTGATTCAAGAAATATCTTGACC
GCAGTTAACTGTGGGAATACTCAGGTATCGTAAGATGCAAGAGTTCGAATCTCTTAGCAACCATTATTTT
TTTCCTCAACATAACGAGAACACACAGGGGCGCTATCGCACAGAATCAAATTCGATGACTGGAAATTTTT
TGTTAATTTCAGAGGTCGCCTGACGCATATACCTTTTTCAACTGAAAAATTGGGAGAAAAAGGAAAGGTG
AGAGCGCCGGAACCGGCTTTTCATATAGAATAGAGAAGCGTTCATGACTAAATGCTTGCATCACAATACT
TGAAGTTGACAATATTATTTAAGGACCTATTGTTTTTTCCAATAGGTGGTTAGCAATCGTCTTACTTTCT
AACTTTTCTTACCTTTTACATTTCAGCAATATATATATATATATTTCAAGGATATACCATTCTAATGTCT
GCCCCTAAGAAGATCGTCGTTTTGCCAGGTGACCACGTTGGTCAAGAAATCACAGCCGAAGCCATTAAGG
TTCTTAAAGCTATTTCTGATGTTCGTTCCAATGTCAAGTTCGATTTCGAAAATCATTTAATTGGTGGTGC
TGCTATCGATGCTACAGGTGTTCCACTTCCAGATGAGGCGCTGGAAGCCTCCAAGAAGGCTGATGCCGTT
TTGTTAGGTGCTGTGGGTGGTCCTAAATGGGGTACCGGTAGTGTTAGACCTGAACAAGGTTTACTAAAAA
TCCGTAAAGAACTTCAATTGTACGCCAACTTAAGACCATGTAACTTTGCATCCGACTCTCTTTTAGACTT
ATCTCCAATCAAGCCACAATTTGCTAAAGGTACTGACTTCGTTGTTGTCAGAGAATTAGTGGGAGGTATT
TACTTTGGTAAGAGAAAGGAAGACGATGGTGATGGTGTCGCTTGGGATAGTGAACAATACACCGTTCCAG
AAGTGCAAAGAATCACAAGAATGGCCGCTTTCATGGCCCTACAACATGAGCCACCATTGCCTATTTGGTC
CTTGGATAAAGCTAATGTTTTGGCCTCTTCAAGATTATGGAGAAAAACTGTGGAGGAAACCATCAAGAAC
GAATTCCCTACATTGAAGGTTCAACATCAATTGATTGATTCTGCCGCCATGATCCTAGTTAAGAACCCAA
CCCACCTAAATGGTATTATAATCACCAGCAACATGTTTGGTGATATCATCTCCGATGAAGCCTCCGTTAT
CCCAGGTTCCTTGGGTTTGTTGCCATCTGCGTCCTTGGCCTCTTTGCCAGACAAGAACACCGCATTTGGT
TTGTACGAACCATGCCACGGTTCTGCTCCAGATTTGCCAAAGAATAAGGTCAACCCTATCGCCACTATCT
TGTCTGCTGCAATGATGTTGAAATTGTCATTGAACTTGCCTGAAGAAGGTAAGGCCATTGAAGATGCAGT
TAAAAAGGTTTTGGATGCAGGTATCAGAACTGGTGATTTAGGTGGTTCCAACAGTACCACCGAAGTCGGT
GATGCTGTCGCCGAAGAAGTTAAGAAAATCCTTGCTTAAAAAGATTCTCTTTTTTTATGATATTTGTACA
TAAACTTTATAAATGAAATTCATAATAGAAACGACACGAAATTACAAAATGGAATATGTTCATAGGGTAG
ACGAAACTATATACGCAATCTACATACATTTATCAAGAAGGAGAAAAAGGAGGATGTAAAGGAATACAGG
TAAGCAAATTGATACTAATGGCTCAACGTGATAAGGAAAAAGAATTGCACTTTAACATTAATATTGACAA
GGAGGAGGGCACCACACAAAAAGTTAGGTGTAACAGAAAATCATGAAACTATGATTCCTAATTTATATAT
TGGAGGATTTTCTCTAAAAAAAAAAAAATACAACAAATAAAAAACACTCAATGACCTGACCATTTGATGG
AGTTTAAGTCAATACCTTCTTGAACCATTTCCCATAATGGTGAAAGTTCCCTCAAGAATTTTACTCTGTC
AGAAACGGCCTTAACGACGTAGTCGATATGGTGCACTCTCAGTACAATCTGCTCTGATGCCGCATAGTTA
AGCCAGCCCCGACACCCGCCAACACCCGCTGACGCGCCCTGACGGGCTTGTCTGCTCCCGGCATCCGCTT
ACAGACAAGCTGTGACCGTCTCCGGGAGCTGCATGTGTCAGAGGTTTTCACCGTCATCACCGAAACGCGC
GAGACGAAAGGGCCTCGTGATACGCCTATTTTTATAGGTTAATGTCATGATAATAATGGTTTCTTAGGAC
GGATCGCTTGCCTGTAACTTACACGCGCCTCGTATCTTTTAATGATGGAATAATTTGGGAATTTACTCTG
TGTTTATTTATTTTTATGTTTTGTATTTGGATTTTAGAAAGTAAATAAAGAAGGTAGAAGAGTTACGGAA
TGAAGAAAAAAAAATAAACAAAGGTTTAAAAAATTTCAACAAAAAGCGTACTTTACATATATATTTATTA
GACAAGAAAAGCAGATTAAATAGATATACATTCGATTAACGATAAGTAAAATGTAAAATCACAGGATTTT
CGTGTGTGGTCTTCTACACAGACAAGATGAAACAATTCGGCATTAATACCTGAGAGCAGGAAGAGCAAGA
TAAAAGGTAGTATTTGTTGGCGATCCCCCTAGAGTCTTTTACATCTTCGGAAAACAAAAACTATTTTTTC
TTTAATTTCTTTTTTTACTTTCTATTTTTAATTTATATATTTATATTAAAAAATTTAAATTATAATTATT
TTTATAGCACGTGATGAAAAGGACCCAGGTGGCACTTTTCGGGGAAATGTGCGCGGAACCCCTATTTGTT
TATTTTTCTAAATACATTCAAATATGTATCCGCTCATGAGACAATAACCCTGATAAATGCTTCAATAATA
TTGAAAAAGGAAGAGTATGAGTATTCAACATTTCCGTGTCGCCCTTATTCCCTTTTTTGCGGCATTTTGC
CTTCCTGTTTTTGCTCACCCAGAAACGCTGGTGAAAGTAAAAGATGCTGAAGATCAGTTGGGTGCACGAG
TGGGTTACATCGAACTGGATCTCAACAGCGGTAAGATCCTTGAGAGTTTTCGCCCCGAAGAACGTTTTCC
AATGATGAGCACTTTTAAAGTTCTGCTATGTGGCGCGGTATTATCCCGTATTGACGCCGGGCAAGAGCAA
CTCGGTCGCCGCATACACTATTCTCAGAATGACTTGGTTGAGTACTCACCAGTCACAGAAAAGCATCTTA
CGGATGGCATGACAGTAAGAGAATTATGCAGTGCTGCCATAACCATGAGTGATAACACTGCGGCCAACTT
ACTTCTGACAACGATCGGAGGACCGAAGGAGCTAACCGCTTTTTTGCACAACATGGGGGATCATGTAACT
CGCCTTGATCGTTGGGAACCGGAGCTGAATGAAGCCATACCAAACGACGAGCGTGACACCACGATGCCTG
TAGCAATGGCAACAACGTTGCGCAAACTATTAACTGGCGAACTACTTACTCTAGCTTCCCGGCAACAATT
AATAGACTGGATGGAGGCGGATAAAGTTGCAGGACCACTTCTGCGCTCGGCCCTTCCGGCTGGCTGGTTT
ATTGCTGATAAATCTGGAGCCGGTGAGCGTGGGTCTCGCGGTATCATTGCAGCACTGGGGCCAGATGGTA
AGCCCTCCCGTATCGTAGTTATCTACACGACGGGGAGTCAGGCAACTATGGATGAACGAAATAGACAGAT
CGCTGAGATAGGTGCCTCACTGATTAAGCATTGGTAACTGTCAGACCAAGTTTACTCATATATACTTTAG
ATTGATTTAAAACTTCATTTTTAATTTAAAAGGATCTAGGTGAAGATCCTTTTTGATAATCTCATGACCA
AAATCCCTTAACGTGAGTTTTCGTTCCACTGAGCGTCAGACCCCGTAGAAAAGATCAAAGGATCTTC
Features (pLannotate 1.2.2; 25 found; start..end, strand, type, name):
      1..589     +  rep_origin     ori: high-copy-number ColE1/pMB1/pBR322/pUC origin of replication
    772..864     +  CDS            lacI (fragment): lac repressor; lacI; The lac repressor binds to the lac operator to inhibit transcription in E. coli. This inhibition can be relieved by adding lactose or isopropyl-β-D-thiogalactopyranoside (IPTG).
    877..898     +  protein_bind   CAP binding site: CAP binding activates transcription in the presence of cAMP. E. coli catabolite activator protein
    913..943     +  promoter       lac promoter: promoter for the E. coli lac operon
    947..969     +  protein_bind   lac operator (fragment): The lac repressor binds to the lac operator to inhibit transcription in E. coli. This inhibition can be relieved by adding lactose or isopropyl-β-D-thiogalactopyranoside (IPTG). lac repressor encoded by lacI
   1012..1030    +  promoter       T3 promoter: promoter for bacteriophage T3 RNA polymerase
   1049..1468    +  promoter       GAL1 promoter: S. cerevisiae GAL1; inducible promoter, regulated by Gal4
   1483..1506    +  misc_feature   MCS (fragment): pBluescript multiple cloning site
   1513..2137    +  CDS            PmCDA1 (fragment): cytidine deaminase from the sea lamprey Petromyzon marinus (Rogozin et al., 2007)
   2185..6288    +  CDS            Cas9: Cas9 (Csn1) endonuclease from the Streptococcus pyogenes Type II CRISPR/Cas system generates RNA-guided double strand breaks in DNA
   6301..6549    +  CDS            UGI: UNGI_BPPB2 - Experimental evidence at protein level: Swiss-Prot protein existence level 1. This protein binds specifically and reversibly to the host uracil-DNA glycosylase, preventing removal of uracil residues from PBS2 DNA by the host uracil-excision repair system. From Bacillus phage PBS2 (Bacteriophage PBS2).
   6598..6845    +  terminator     CYC1 terminator: S. cerevisiae CYC1; transcription terminator for CYC1
   6864..6882    -  promoter       T7 promoter: promoter for bacteriophage T7 RNA polymerase
   6890..7045    +  CDS            lacZα (fragment): LacZα fragment of β-galactosidase; lacZ fragment
   7049..7477    +  rep_origin     f1 ori (sequence partly withheld): f1 bacteriophage origin of replication; arrow indicates direction of (+) strand synthesis
   7505..7557    -  misc_feature   bom (fragment): basis of mobility region from pBR322
   7588..7665    +  CDS            YO192_YEAST (fragment): Experimental evidence at protein level: Swiss-Prot protein existence level 1. From Saccharomyces cerevisiae (strain ATCC 204508 / S288c) (Baker's yeast).
   7805..8212    +  promoter       LEU2 promoter: S. cerevisiae LEU2
   8213..9307    +  CDS            LEU2: 3-isopropylmalate dehydrogenase, required for leucine biosynthesis; S. cerevisiae LEU2; yeast auxotrophic marker
   9669..9785    -  CDS            NFS1 (fragment): NFS1_YEAST - Also known as SPL1 From Saccharomyces cerevisiae (strain ATCC 204508 / S288c) (Baker's yeast).
   9784..9834    -  misc_feature   bom (fragment): basis of mobility region from pBR322
   9936..9971    -  CDS            rop (fragment): Rop protein, which maintains plasmids at low copy number; rop
  10040..10543   -  misc_feature   CEN/ARS: S. cerevisiae CEN6 centromere fused to an autonomously replicating sequence
  10580..10684   +  promoter       AmpR promoter: bla
  10685..11545   +  CDS            AmpR: β-lactamase; bla; confers resistance to ampicillin, carbenicillin, and related antibiotics
