[The description below was written by a language model from this plasmid's Addgene catalogue record and pLannotate feature annotations shown in this document.]
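Description:
pJT121_GalL_nCDA1-VQRBE3 is an 11.7 kb yeast–E. coli shuttle plasmid built on the p415 backbone for expressing a cytidine base editor in yeast cells. In bacteria it replicates from a high-copy ColE1/pUC-type origin and is selected through the β-lactamase (AmpR) gene. In yeast it carries a CEN/ARS element, which supports stable low-copy maintenance as a centromeric plasmid, and the LEU2 gene with its own promoter for selection in leucine auxotrophs. An f1 origin and remnants of the pBluescript-style lac/lacZα region and multiple cloning site are also present. T3 and T7 promoters flank the expression cassette and serve as sequencing primer sites.

The payload is a single fusion open reading frame of about 5.1 kb, described as pmCDA1-XTEN-nVQRCas9-UGI-NLS. It joins the sea lamprey cytidine deaminase PmCDA1 through an XTEN linker to a Streptococcus pyogenes Cas9 nickase, followed by the uracil-DNA glycosylase inhibitor from Bacillus phage PBS2 and a nuclear localization signal. The Cas9 carries D10A, which converts it to a nickase, plus D1135V, R1335Q and T1337R, the VQR substitutions that alter PAM recognition and so widen the range of targetable sites. The deaminase converts cytosine to uracil in the targeted DNA, while UGI blocks uracil excision and favours a C-to-T outcome. Expression is driven by the GalL promoter, annotated in the feature table as a GAL1-type, Gal4-regulated galactose-inducible promoter, and is terminated by the CYC1 terminator. No guide RNA cassette is annotated, so the guide is presumably supplied from a separate construct.
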