Addgene plasmid #145086: pJT121_GalL_nCDA1-VQRBE3
Purpose: Expressing base editor nCDA1-VQRBE3 in yeast cells
Depositing lab: Ralph Bock. Depositing organization: Max Planck Institute of Molecular Plant Physiology. Publication: Expanding the genome-targeting scope and the site selectivity of high-precision base editors. Tan J, Zhang F, Karcher D, Bock R. Nat Commun. 2020 Jan 31;11(1):629. doi: 10.1038/s41467-020-14465-z. PubMed 32005820.
Backbone
  Vector backbone: p415
  Vector type: Yeast Expression, CRISPR
  Selectable markers: LEU2
Growth in bacteria
  Bacterial resistance: Ampicillin, 100 μg/mL
  Growth temperature: 37°C
  Growth strain: DH5alpha
  Copy number: High Copy
Gene/Insert
  Gene/Insert name: nCDA1-VQRBE3 (alt name: pmCDA1-XTEN-nVQRCas9-UGI-NLS)
  Species: Bacillus phage PBS2, Petromyzon marinus, Streptococcus pyogenes
  Insert size (bp): 5073
  Mutation: spCas9(D10A, D1135V, R1335Q, T1337R)
  Promoter: GalL
  Cloning method: Gibson Cloning
  Sequencing primers: 5′ T3 promoter; 3′ T7 promoter
Terms and licenses: Academic/Nonprofit Terms; Industry Terms: Not Available to Industry
How to cite: pJT121_GalL_nCDA1-VQRBE3 was a gift from Ralph Bock (Addgene plasmid # 145086 ; http://n2t.net/addgene:145086 ; RRID:Addgene_145086)
